Addgene plasmid #184047: pcDNA3-ExRai-AktAR2
Purpose: Improved excitation-ratiometric biosensor for monitoring Akt/Protein Kinase B activity in living cells.
Depositing lab: Jin Zhang. Depositing organization: University of California, San Diego (UCSD). Publication: A Highly Sensitive Fluorescent Akt Biosensor Reveals Lysosome-Selective Regulation of Lipid Second Messengers and Kinase Activity. Chen M, Sun T, Zhong Y, Zhou X, Zhang J. ACS Cent Sci. 2021 Dec 22;7(12):2009-2020. doi: 10.1021/acscentsci.1c00919. Epub 2021 Dec 3. PubMed 34963894.
Backbone
  Vector backbone: pcDNA3
  Backbone size w/o insert (bp): 5517
  Total vector size (bp): 6759
  Vector type: Mammalian Expression
  Selectable markers: Neomycin (select with G418)
Growth in bacteria
  Bacterial resistance: Ampicillin, 100 μg/mL
  Growth temperature: 37°C
  Growth strain: DH5alpha
  Copy number: High Copy
Gene/Insert
  Gene/Insert name: ExRai-AktAR2 (alt name: AKTsubstrate-cpEGFP-FHA1)
  Insert size (bp): 1242
  Promoter: CMV
  Tag / fusion protein: 6xHIS - T7 tag (gene 10 leader) - Xpress (TM) tag (N terminal on backbone)
  Cloning method: Restriction Enzyme; 5′ cloning site BamHI (not destroyed); 3′ cloning site EcoRI (not destroyed)
  Sequencing primers: 5′ CMV forward; 3′ BGH reverse
Terms and licenses: Academic/Nonprofit Terms; Industry Terms: Not Available to Industry
How to cite: pcDNA3-ExRai-AktAR2 was a gift from Jin Zhang (Addgene plasmid # 184047 ; http://n2t.net/addgene:184047 ; RRID:Addgene_184047)
