[The description below was written by a language model from this plasmid's Addgene catalogue record and pLannotate feature annotations shown in this document.]
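Description:
pcDNA3-ExRai-AktAR2 is a mammalian expression plasmid of about 6.8 kb, built on the pcDNA3 backbone, that encodes a genetically encoded fluorescent biosensor for Akt/protein kinase B activity. It is maintained in E. coli at high copy through a ColE1/pUC-type origin with ampicillin selection from the β-lactamase gene. An f1 origin is also present. For mammalian cells, an SV40 early promoter drives a neomycin phosphotransferase gene followed by an SV40 polyadenylation signal, allowing G418 selection of stable transfectants.

The 1.2 kb insert, cloned between BamHI and EcoRI, is expressed from the CMV immediate-early enhancer/promoter and terminated by the bovine growth hormone polyadenylation signal. The record gives its architecture as an Akt substrate sequence, a circularly permuted EGFP and an FHA1 domain. The feature table agrees, showing an EGFP-derived coding region immediately followed by a fragment matching yeast Rad53, the source of this phosphothreonine-binding FHA1 module. The short substrate peptide upstream of the fluorescent protein is not separately annotated. In sensors of this design, phosphorylation of the substrate by the kinase promotes its binding to FHA1. The resulting conformational change alters the cpEGFP chromophore environment and shifts its excitation spectrum, so activity is read as a ratio of emission at two excitation wavelengths.

A backbone-derived N-terminal leader supplies 6xHis, T7 gene 10 and Xpress epitope tags. T7 and SP6 promoters flank the cloning region. Small annotations such as the HIV LTR, ble and lacI fragments appear to be incidental backbone matches. The construct is intended for live-cell imaging of Akt signalling dynamics and is described as an improved, more sensitive version of this sensor.
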