Features (pLannotate 1.2.2; 25 found; start..end, strand, type, name):
     28..80      -  misc_feature   bom (fragment): basis of mobility region from pBR322
    235..614     +  enhancer       CMV enhancer: human cytomegalovirus immediate early enhancer
    615..818     +  promoter       CMV promoter: human cytomegalovirus (CMV) immediate early promoter
    814..847     +  LTR            5' LTR (truncated) (fragment): truncated 5' long terminal repeat (LTR) from HIV-1
    863..881     +  promoter       T7 promoter: promoter for bacteriophage T7 RNA polymerase
    922..942     +  CDS            capTEV™ (fragment): composite tag for in vivo biotinylation, TEV protease cleavage, and 6xHis tagging
    943..975     +  CDS            T7 tag (gene 10 leader): leader peptide from bacteriophage T7 gene 10 promotes efficient translation in E. coli
    979..1002    +  CDS            Xpress™ tag: Xpress™ epitope tag, including an enterokinase recognition and cleavage site
   1084..1815    +  CDS            cEGFP: cEGFP is a basic (constitutively fluorescent) green fluorescent protein published in 2008, derived from Aequorea victoria.
   1816..2247    +  CDS            RAD53 (fragment): RAD53_YEAST - Also known as MEC2, SAD1, SPK1. Experimental evidence at protein level: Swiss-Prot protein existence level 1. Controls S-phase checkpoint as well as G1 and G2 DNA damage checkpoints. Phosphorylates proteins on serine, threonine, and tyrosine. Prevents entry into anaphase and mitotic exit after DNA damage via regulation of the Polo kinase CDC5. Seems to be involved in the phosphorylation of RPH1. From Saccharomyces cerevisiae (strain ATCC 204508 / S288c) (Baker's yeast).
   2311..2329    -  promoter       SP6 promoter: promoter for bacteriophage SP6 RNA polymerase
   2355..2579    +  polyA_signal   bGH poly(A) signal: bovine growth hormone polyadenylation signal
   2583..2604    +  promoter       SV40 promoter (fragment): SV40 enhancer and early promoter
   2625..3053    +  rep_origin     f1 ori (sequence partly withheld): f1 bacteriophage origin of replication; arrow indicates direction of (+) strand synthesis
   3067..3396    +  promoter       SV40 promoter: SV40 enhancer and early promoter
   3463..4254    +  CDS            neo: KKA2_KLEPN - Also known as kan, nptII. Experimental evidence at protein level: Swiss-Prot protein existence level 1. Resistance to kanamycin, neomycin, paromomycin, ribostamycin, butirosin and gentamicin B. From Klebsiella pneumoniae.
   4278..4436    +  CDS            ble (fragment): BLE_KLEPN - Experimental evidence at protein level: Swiss-Prot protein existence level 1. Binding protein with a strong affinity to the bleomycin family of antibiotics. Binds to CL990; an antimitotic-antibiotic compound. From Klebsiella pneumoniae.
   4431..4552    +  polyA_signal   SV40 poly(A) signal: SV40 polyadenylation signal
   4625..4641    -  protein_bind   lac operator: The lac repressor binds to the lac operator to inhibit transcription in E. coli. This inhibition can be relieved by adding lactose or isopropyl-β-D-thiogalactopyranoside (IPTG). lac repressor encoded by lacI
   4649..4679    -  promoter       lac promoter: promoter for the E. coli lac operon
   4694..4715    -  protein_bind   CAP binding site: CAP binding activates transcription in the presence of cAMP. E. coli catabolite activator protein
   4728..4820    -  CDS            lacI (fragment): lac repressor; lacI; The lac repressor binds to the lac operator to inhibit transcription in E. coli. This inhibition can be relieved by adding lactose or isopropyl-β-D-thiogalactopyranoside (IPTG).
   5003..5591    -  rep_origin     ori: high-copy-number ColE1/pMB1/pBR322/pUC origin of replication
   5762..6622    -  CDS            AmpR: β-lactamase; bla; confers resistance to ampicillin, carbenicillin, and related antibiotics
   6623..6727    -  promoter       AmpR promoter: bla
>Addgene plasmid #184047 | pcDNA3-ExRai-AktAR2 | addgene full sequence | sequence record 363388 | Addgene NGS Result
GACGGATCGGGAGATCTCCCGATCCCCTATGGTGCACTCTCAGTACAATCTGCTCTGATGCCGCATAGTT
AAGCCAGTATCTGCTCCCTGCTTGTGTGTTGGAGGTCGCTGAGTAGTGCGCGAGCAAAATTTAAGCTACA
ACAAGGCAAGGCTTGACCGACAATTGCATGAAGAATCTGCTTAGGGTTAGGCGTTTTGCGCTGCTTCGCG
ATGTACGGGCCAGATATACGCGTTGACATTGATTATTGACTAGTTATTAATAGTAATCAATTACGGGGTC
ATTAGTTCATAGCCCATATATGGAGTTCCGCGTTACATAACTTACGGTAAATGGCCCGCCTGGCTGACCG
CCCAACGACCCCCGCCCATTGACGTCAATAATGACGTATGTTCCCATAGTAACGCCAATAGGGACTTTCC
ATTGACGTCAATGGGTGGAGTATTTACGGTAAACTGCCCACTTGGCAGTACATCAAGTGTATCATATGCC
AAGTACGCCCCCTATTGACGTCAATGACGGTAAATGGCCCGCCTGGCATTATGCCCAGTACATGACCTTA
TGGGACTTTCCTACTTGGCAGTACATCTACGTATTAGTCATCGCTATTACCATGGTGATGCGGTTTTGGC
AGTACATCAATGGGCGTGGATAGCGGTTTGACTCACGGGGATTTCCAAGTCTCCACCCCATTGACGTCAA
TGGGAGTTTGTTTTGGCACCAAAATCAACGGGACTTTCCAAAATGTCGTAACAACTCCGCCCCATTGACG
CAAATGGGCGGTAGGCGTGTACGGTGGGAGGTCTATATAAGCAGAGCTCTCTGGCTAACTAGAGAACCCA
CTGCTTACTGGCTTATCGAAATTAATACGACTCACTATAGGGAGACCCAAGCTTGCGGCCGCCACCATGG
TGCGGGGTTCTCATCATCATCATCATCATGGTATGGCTAGCATGACTGGTGGACAGCAAATGGGTCGGGA
TCTGTACGACGATGACGATAAGGATCCCGTCGACCCTCGTCCGCGCTCGTGCACCTGGCCGGACCCCAGG
CCGGAGTTTGGAGGTACCGGCGGCAGCGAGCTCAGCTTGCAGAACGTCTATATCAAGGCCGACAAGCAGA
AGAACGGCATCAAGGCGAACTTCAAGATCCGCCACAACATCGAGGACGGCGGCGTGCAGCTCGCCTACCA
CTACCAGCAGAACACCCCCATCGGCGACGGCCCCGTGCTGCTGCCCGACAACCACTACCTGAGCGTGCAG
TCCAAACTTTCGAAAGACCCCAACGAGAAGCGCGATCACATGGTCCTGCTGGAGTTCGTGACCGCCGCCG
GGATCACTCTCGGCATGGACGAGCTGTACAAGGGCGGTACCGGAGGGAGCATGGTGAGCAAGGGCGAGGA
GCTGTTCACCGGGGTGGTGCCCATCCTGGTCGAGCTGGACGGCGACGTAAACGGCCACAAGTTCAGCGTG
TCCGGCGAGGGTGAGGGCGATGCCACCTACGGCAAGCTGACCCTGAAGTTCATCTGCACCACCGGCAAGC
TGCCCGTGCCCTGGCCCACCCTCGTGACCACCCTGACCTACGGCGTGCAGTGCTTCAGCCGCTACCCCGA
CCACATGAAGCAGCACGACTTCTTCAAGTCCGCCATGCCCGAAGGCTACATCCAGGAGCGCACCATCTTC
TTCAAGGACGACGGCAACTACAAGACCCGCGCCGAGGTGAAGTTCGAGGGCGACACCCTGGTGAACCGCA
TCGAGCTGAAGGGCATCGACTTCAAGGAGGACGGCAACATCCTGGGGCACAAGCTGGAGTACAACTTGCT
GCATAAGTTTTCTCAAGAACAGATCGGCGAAAACATTGTGTGCAGGGTCATTTGTACCACGGGTCAAATT
CCCATCCGAGATTTGTCAGCTGATATTTCACAAGTGCTTAAGGAAAAACGATCCATAAAGAAAGTTTGGA
CATTTGGTAGAAACCCAGCCTGTGACTATCATTTAGGAAACATTTCAAGACTGTCAAATAAGCATTTCCA
AATACTACTAGGAGAAGACGGTAACCTTTTATTGAATGACATTTCCACTAATGGGACCTGGTTAAATGGG
CAAAAAGTCGAGAAGAACAGCAATCAGTTACTGTCTCAAGGTGATGAAATAACCGTTGGTGTAGGCGTGG
AATCAGATATTTTATCTCTGGTCATTTTCATAAACGACAAATTTAAGCAGTGCCTCGAGCAGAACAAAGT
TGATCGCTAAGAATTCTGCAGATATCCATCACACTGGCGGCCGCTCGAGCATGCATCTAGAGGGCCCTAT
TCTATAGTGTCACCTAAATGCTAGAGCTCGCTGATCAGCCTCGACTGTGCCTTCTAGTTGCCAGCCATCT
GTTGTTTGCCCCTCCCCCGTGCCTTCCTTGACCCTGGAAGGTGCCACTCCCACTGTCCTTTCCTAATAAA
ATGAGGAAATTGCATCGCATTGTCTGAGTAGGTGTCATTCTATTCTGGGGGGTGGGGTGGGGCAGGACAG
CAAGGGGGAGGATTGGGAAGACAATAGCAGGCATGCTGGGGATGCGGTGGGCTCTATGGCTTCTGAGGCG
GAAAGAACCAGCTGGGGCTCTAGGGGGTATCCCC
[124 nt withheld, positions 2625-2748]
C
[91 nt withheld, positions 2750-2840]
A
[49 nt withheld, positions 2842-2890]
CCTTTGACGTTGGAGTCCACGTTCTTT
[37 nt withheld, positions 2918-2954]
ACCCTATCTCGGTCTATTCTTTTGATTTATAAGGGATTTTGCCGATTTCGGCCTATTGGTTAAAAAATGA
GCTGATTTAACAAAAATTTAACGCGAATTAATTCTGTGGAATGTGTGTCAGTTAGGGTGTGGAAAGTCCC
CAGGCTCCCCAGCAGGCAGAAGTATGCAAAGCATGCATCTCAATTAGTCAGCAACCAGGTGTGGAAAGTC
CCCAGGCTCCCCAGCAGGCAGAAGTATGCAAAGCATGCATCTCAATTAGTCAGCAACCATAGTCCCGCCC
CTAACTCCGCCCATCCCGCCCCTAACTCCGCCCAGTTCCGCCCATTCTCCGCCCCATGGCTGACTAATTT
TTTTTATTTATGCAGAGGCCGAGGCCGCCTCTGCCTCTGAGCTATTCCAGAAGTAGTGAGGAGGCTTTTT
TGGAGGCCTAGGCTTTTGCAAAAAGCTCCCGGGAGCTTGTATATCCATTTTCGGATCTGATCAAGAGACA
GGATGAGGATCGTTTCGCATGATTGAACAAGATGGATTGCACGCAGGTTCTCCGGCCGCTTGGGTGGAGA
GGCTATTCGGCTATGACTGGGCACAACAGACAATCGGCTGCTCTGATGCCGCCGTGTTCCGGCTGTCAGC
GCAGGGGCGCCCGGTTCTTTTTGTCAAGACCGACCTGTCCGGTGCCCTGAATGAACTGCAGGACGAGGCA
GCGCGGCTATCGTGGCTGGCCACGACGGGCGTTCCTTGCGCAGCTGTGCTCGACGTTGTCACTGAAGCGG
GAAGGGACTGGCTGCTATTGGGCGAAGTGCCGGGGCAGGATCTCCTGTCATCTCACCTTGCTCCTGCCGA
GAAAGTATCCATCATGGCTGATGCAATGCGGCGGCTGCATACGCTTGATCCGGCTACCTGCCCATTCGAC
CACCAAGCGAAACATCGCATCGAGCGAGCACGTACTCGGATGGAAGCCGGTCTTGTCGATCAGGATGATC
TGGACGAAGAGCATCAGGGGCTCGCGCCAGCCGAACTGTTCGCCAGGCTCAAGGCGCGCATGCCCGACGG
CGAGGATCTCGTCGTGACCCATGGCGATGCCTGCTTGCCGAATATCATGGTGGAAAATGGCCGCTTTTCT
GGATTCATCGACTGTGGCCGGCTGGGTGTGGCGGACCGCTATCAGGACATAGCGTTGGCTACCCGTGATA
TTGCTGAAGAGCTTGGCGGCGAATGGGCTGACCGCTTCCTCGTGCTTTACGGTATCGCCGCTCCCGATTC
GCAGCGCATCGCCTTCTATCGCCTTCTTGACGAGTTCTTCTGAGCGGGACTCTGGGGTTCGAAATGACCG
ACCAAGCGACGCCCAACCTGCCATCACGAGATTTCGATTCCACCGCCGCCTTCTATGAAAGGTTGGGCTT
CGGAATCGTTTTCCGGGACGCCGGCTGGATGATCCTCCAGCGCGGGGATCTCATGCTGGAGTTCTTCGCC
CACCCCAACTTGTTTATTGCAGCTTATAATGGTTACAAATAAAGCAATAGCATCACAAATTTCACAAATA
AAGCATTTTTTTCACTGCATTCTAGTTGTGGTTTGTCCAAACTCATCAATGTATCTTATCATGTCTGTAT
ACCGTCGACCTCTAGCTAGAGCTTGGCGTAATCATGGTCATAGCTGTTTCCTGTGTGAAATTGTTATCCG
CTCACAATTCCACACAACATACGAGCCGGAAGCATAAAGTGTAAAGCCTGGGGTGCCTAATGAGTGAGCT
AACTCACATTAATTGCGTTGCGCTCACTGCCCGCTTTCCAGTCGGGAAACCTGTCGTGCCAGCTGCATTA
ATGAATCGGCCAACGCGCGGGGAGAGGCGGTTTGCGTATTGGGCGCTCTTCCGCTTCCTCGCTCACTGAC
TCGCTGCGCTCGGTCGTTCGGCTGCGGCGAGCGGTATCAGCTCACTCAAAGGCGGTAATACGGTTATCCA
CAGAATCAGGGGATAACGCAGGAAAGAACATGTGAGCAAAAGGCCAGCAAAAGGCCAGGAACCGTAAAAA
GGCCGCGTTGCTGGCGTTTTTCCATAGGCTCCGCCCCCCTGACGAGCATCACAAAAATCGACGCTCAAGT
CAGAGGTGGCGAAACCCGACAGGACTATAAAGATACCAGGCGTTTCCCCCTGGAAGCTCCCTCGTGCGCT
CTCCTGTTCCGACCCTGCCGCTTACCGGATACCTGTCCGCCTTTCTCCCTTCGGGAAGCGTGGCGCTTTC
TCATAGCTCACGCTGTAGGTATCTCAGTTCGGTGTAGGTCGTTCGCTCCAAGCTGGGCTGTGTGCACGAA
CCCCCCGTTCAGCCCGACCGCTGCGCCTTATCCGGTAACTATCGTCTTGAGTCCAACCCGGTAAGACACG
ACTTATCGCCACTGGCAGCAGCCACTGGTAACAGGATTAGCAGAGCGAGGTATGTAGGCGGTGCTACAGA
GTTCTTGAAGTGGTGGCCTAACTACGGCTACACTAGAAGAACAGTATTTGGTATCTGCGCTCTGCTGAAG
CCAGTTACCTTCGGAAAAAGAGTTGGTAGCTCTTGATCCGGCAAACAAACCACCGCTGGTAGCGGTGGTT
TTTTTGTTTGCAAGCAGCAGATTACGCGCAGAAAAAAAGGATCTCAAGAAGATCCTTTGATCTTTTCTAC
GGGGTCTGACGCTCAGTGGAACGAAAACTCACGTTAAGGGATTTTGGTCATGAGATTATCAAAAAGGATC
TTCACCTAGATCCTTTTAAATTAAAAATGAAGTTTTAAATCAATCTAAAGTATATATGAGTAAACTTGGT
CTGACAGTTACCAATGCTTAATCAGTGAGGCACCTATCTCAGCGATCTGTCTATTTCGTTCATCCATAGT
TGCCTGACTCCCCGTCGTGTAGATAACTACGATACGGGAGGGCTTACCATCTGGCCCCAGTGCTGCAATG
ATACCGCGAGACCCACGCTCACCGGCTCCAGATTTATCAGCAATAAACCAGCCAGCCGGAAGGGCCGAGC
GCAGAAGTGGTCCTGCAACTTTATCCGCCTCCATCCAGTCTATTAATTGTTGCCGGGAAGCTAGAGTAAG
TAGTTCGCCAGTTAATAGTTTGCGCAACGTTGTTGCCATTGCTACAGGCATCGTGGTGTCACGCTCGTCG
TTTGGTATGGCTTCATTCAGCTCCGGTTCCCAACGATCAAGGCGAGTTACATGATCCCCCATGTTGTGCA
AAAAAGCGGTTAGCTCCTTCGGTCCTCCGATCGTTGTCAGAAGTAAGTTGGCCGCAGTGTTATCACTCAT
GGTTATGGCAGCACTGCATAATTCTCTTACTGTCATGCCATCCGTAAGATGCTTTTCTGTGACTGGTGAG
TACTCAACCAAGTCATTCTGAGAATAGTGTATGCGGCGACCGAGTTGCTCTTGCCCGGCGTCAATACGGG
ATAATACCGCGCCACATAGCAGAACTTTAAAAGTGCTCATCATTGGAAAACGTTCTTCGGGGCGAAAACT
CTCAAGGATCTTACCGCTGTTGAGATCCAGTTCGATGTAACCCACTCGTGCACCCAACTGATCTTCAGCA
TCTTTTACTTTCACCAGCGTTTCTGGGTGAGCAAAAACAGGAAGGCAAAATGCCGCAAAAAAGGGAATAA
GGGCGACACGGAAATGTTGAATACTCATACTCTTCCTTTTTCAATATTATTGAAGCATTTATCAGGGTTA
TTGTCTCATGAGCGGATACATATTTGAATGTATTTAGAAAAATAAACAAATAGGGGTTCCGCGCACATTT
CCCCGAAAAGTGCCACCTGACGTC
